>Addgene plasmid #17378 | pBS Wnt-6HA | addgene partial sequence | sequence record 23640 | 17378 with T7
TGAATACGCGGTGGCGGCCGCTCTAGAACTAGTGGATCCCCCGGGCTGCAGGAATTCGGCACGAGAGGAG
ACANNGGCGCTGGCTGCTGGGTCCGCTCTCCGCCTCCGCCGCGCCCTCCTCGCCCGGGATGGGCCCCCCC
GCCGCCACCGCCGCCGGAGCCCTAGTCTCCGGGCCGCCGCCTCGGTCGCCGCGTTTGCCCTGAAGCCCGG
TGCCCGCGCGCCCCGGCTCACCCCGCAGCTTCACTCCCCACCCCCAGCCGCCTCCCCGGCCAGACTGCGG
TAGAGCTCTCAGGATGCTGCCGCCGGTGCCCTCCCGCCTCGGACTGCTGCTGCTGCTCTTGTGCCCCGCG
CACGTCGATGGACTGTGGTGGGCCGTGGGCAGCCCCTTGGTCATGGATCCTACCAGCATCTGCAGGAAGG
CCANGCGGNTGGCAGGAAGACAGGCCGAGCTGTGNCAGGCGGAGCCGGAAGTAGTGGCAGANCTTGCCCG
AGGCGCAAGACTGGGGGTTCGANAATGTCAGTTCCAGTTCCGTTTCCGACGCTGGAACTGCTCCAGCCAC
AGCAAGGCCTTTGGGCGCNTCCTGCATNNTTNTTGCNGAGAGACAGCTTTTCGTGTTTGCAATCACCGCA
GCTGGTGCCAGCNACGCGGTCACTCAAGCCTGTTCCATGTGAGAACTC
