>Addgene plasmid #17378 | pBS Wnt-6HA | addgene partial sequence | sequence record 51276 | T3 5'-GCAATTAACCCTCACTAAAGG-3'
GAGGTCGACGGATCCTCTAGAGCCGGATCTTAATTAATTAAGGCCCTGGACCCAAAGAAGCGTAATCTGG
AACATCATATGGGTAGGCCATGGAGAGGCACAGGCTGAGTTCCTTGCGCACCCGGCAGCGGTGGCATTGC
ACCACGCAGCACCAGTGGAAGCGGCACAGACAGTTCTCCTCGAGCTGTACGCTCTCCTGGCGGTGCCCGC
GACCGCAGCACAACAGGTCGCAGCCGCTGAGGTCCGGGGCACTGCTGTTGCAGGCGCGTCCGCGCGTGCC
CGGCGAACCCGTGCGCCGGTTAGGGGCGCAGAAGTCGGGTGAATCGGCTGCGTAGAGGAGATCCGCTCGT
CCGGGAGGCTTGAGTGTGCGGACCGCAGGCAGCAGAGCTTTGCCGTCGTTGGTGCCCATGACGCGCGAGG
CGCCGTGGAAGCGCTCCAGCAGCCGTGCGCCCACCTCGCGGAACGGAGGCAGCTTCTGCCAGCAGGTGCG
CAGAGCGCAGGAACCCGAAAGCCCATGGCACTTACACTCGGTGCGCGTGTGACTCCGCACCGCCAGCCTG
CCCGCCTCGTTGTTGTGCAGTTGCACCAATGCACGGATATCTCCACGGCCCCGCTTGTGCTGCGCATCCA
TAAAGAGTCTTGACTTCTCATCCCCGAAGTCCACATCGTCTCCGCAGCCTCCCCACTCCCAGGCTGCGCT
AGCATCTGGAGAGCCAGTTGGTCCTGGAGGTCCAGGAGTGCCCAGAAGGCCGGAGGGCCTAGGCGGTGCC
CGCCCGCGGGGTGCCTGACAACCACACTGTAGGAGCTCTCCCA
