[The description below was written by a language model from this plasmid's Addgene catalogue record.]
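Description:
pBS Wnt-6HA is a small bacterial cloning plasmid built on the Stratagene pBluescript KS(+) backbone (about 3 kb), carrying a mouse Wnt6 cDNA of roughly 1.3 kb. It is maintained at high copy number in standard E. coli cloning strains and selected with ampicillin. The catalogue lists the vector type as bacterial expression, but no feature table is provided. The record does not name a promoter intended to drive the insert, nor the restriction sites used for cloning. The listed sequencing primers, T7 on the 5′ side and T3 on the 3′ side, match the phage promoter sites that flank the pBluescript polylinker. In this type of backbone these sites are generally useful for sequencing across an insert and for in vitro transcription.

The insert encodes Wnt6, a member of the secreted Wnt signalling protein family, fused at its C terminus to an HA epitope tag. The tag allows the protein to be detected or immunoprecipitated with anti-HA antibodies, which is helpful when specific antibodies against individual Wnt proteins are not available. The associated publication compares the transforming activity of different Wnt family members with their ability to regulate beta-catenin, and the depositor comments point to earlier work describing the Wnt-1-related genes expressed during mouse development. The plasmid therefore appears to be one of a set of epitope-tagged Wnt cDNAs. It most plausibly serves as a source clone for storing, sequencing and subcloning the tagged Wnt6 coding sequence into other expression vectors, although the record does not state this use explicitly.
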