Addgene plasmid #17378: pBS Wnt-6HA
Depositing lab: Jan Kitajewski. Depositing organization: Columbia University. Publication: Transformation by Wnt family proteins correlates with regulation of beta-catenin. Shimizu H, Julius MA, Giarre M, Zheng Z, Brown AM, Kitajewski J. Cell Growth Differ. 1997 Dec . 8(12):1349-58. PubMed 9419423.
Backbone
  Vector backbone: pBS KS(+)
  Backbone manufacturer: Stratagene
  Backbone size w/o insert (bp): 3000
  Vector type: Bacterial Expression
Growth in bacteria
  Bacterial resistance: Ampicillin, 100 μg/mL
  Growth temperature: 37°C
  Growth strain: DH5alpha
  Copy number: High Copy
Gene/Insert
  Gene/Insert name: Wnt-6HA (alt name: wnt6)
  Species: M. musculus (mouse)
  Insert size (bp): 1300
  Entrez Gene: Wnt6 (a.k.a. AA409270, Wnt-6)
  Tag / fusion protein: HA (C terminal on insert)
  Cloning method: Restriction Enzyme
  Sequencing primers: 5′ T7; 3′ T3
Terms and licenses: Academic/Nonprofit Terms; Industry Terms: Not Available to Industry
Depositor comments: Expression of multiple novel Wnt-1/int-1-related genes during fetal and adult mouse development. Gavin BJ, McMahon JA, McMahon AP In Genes Dev. 1990 Dec . 4(12B):2319-32.
How to cite: pBS Wnt-6HA was a gift from Jan Kitajewski (Addgene plasmid # 17378 ; http://n2t.net/addgene:17378 ; RRID:Addgene_17378)
